Addgene plasmid #145487: pGBW-m4046455
Purpose: Yeast Expression plasmid for SARS-CoV-2 E (envelope)
Depositing lab: Ginkgo Bioworks & Benjie Chen. Depositing organization: Ginkgo Bioworks.
Backbone
  Vector backbone: AmpR; 2u URA3
  Backbone size w/o insert (bp): 4078
  Vector type: Yeast Expression
  Selectable markers: URA3
Growth in bacteria
  Bacterial resistance: Ampicillin, 100 μg/mL
  Growth temperature: 37°C
  Growth strain: DH5alpha
  Copy number: High Copy
Gene/Insert
  Gene/Insert name: SARS-CoV-2 E (envelope) (alt names: envelope protein; E protein)
  Species: S. cerevisiae (budding yeast); Severe acute respiratory syndrome coronavirus 2
  Insert size (bp): 221
  Mutation: Saccharomyces cerevisiae recode 1
  Entrez Gene: E (a.k.a. GU280_gp04)
  Promoter: pGAL1
  Tag / fusion protein: Cleavable thrombin;3xFLAG (C terminal on backbone)
  Cloning method: Unknown
Resource information
  A portion of this plasmid was derived from a plasmid made by: GinkgoBioworks
Depositor comments: NCBI Reference Sequence: YP_009724392.1. Created by gene synthesis with Not1 site.
How to cite: pGBW-m4046455 was a gift from Ginkgo Bioworks & Benjie Chen (Addgene plasmid # 145487 ; http://n2t.net/addgene:145487 ; RRID:Addgene_145487)
