[The description below was written by a language model from this plasmid's Addgene catalogue record and pLannotate feature annotations shown in this document.]
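Description:
pGBW-m4046455 is an episomal yeast expression plasmid for producing the SARS-CoV-2 envelope (E) protein in Saccharomyces cerevisiae. It is a shuttle vector. In yeast it replicates from the 2μ origin, which gives multicopy maintenance, and is selected through the URA3 auxotrophic marker, which complements uracil auxotrophy and can be counterselected with 5-FOA. In E. coli it is propagated from a ColE1/pUC-type origin and selected with ampicillin through the β-lactamase gene. In the annotated sequence that gene sits downstream of a cat promoter. A rop coding sequence is also annotated next to AmpR, although the catalogue entry lists the plasmid as high copy. Short phage T3Te and T7Te terminators and a tonB terminator flank the bacterial elements, presumably to insulate them from read-through transcription.

The payload is a synthetic E open reading frame that was recoded for S. cerevisiae codon usage and made by gene synthesis from the viral reference protein. It lies immediately downstream of the GAL1 promoter, so expression is galactose-inducible through Gal4, and transcription ends at a CYC1 terminator. According to the record, the backbone supplies a C-terminal thrombin-cleavable 3xFLAG tag. This allows immunodetection or affinity capture of the small membrane protein, followed by tag removal. The automated annotation detects only a fragment of 3xFLAG after the E coding sequence and does not mark the thrombin site.

E is a viroporin involved in virion assembly and budding. The construct is suited to inducible expression of this protein in yeast for biochemical, purification or functional studies, though the record gives no purpose beyond yeast expression.
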