Features (pLannotate 1.2.2; 14 found; start..end, strand, type, name):
      1..442     +  promoter       GAL1 promoter: S. cerevisiae GAL1; inducible promoter, regulated by Gal4
    454..678     +  CDS            E: VEMP_SARS2 - Experimental evidence at protein level: Swiss-Prot protein existence level 1. Plays a central role in virus morphogenesis and assembly. Acts as a viroporin and self-assembles in host membranes forming pentameric protein-lipid pores that allow ion transport. Also plays a role in the induction of apoptosis (By similarity). Regulates the localization of S protein at cis-Golgi, the place of virus budding (PubMed:33229438). May act by slowing down the cell secretory pathway (PubMed:33229438). May interfere with tight-junction stability by interacting with host MPP5. This would result i
    696..713     +  CDS            3xFLAG (fragment): three tandem FLAG® epitope tags, followed by an enterokinase cleavage site
    791..963     +  terminator     CYC1 terminator (fragment): S. cerevisiae CYC1; transcription terminator for CYC1
    999..1175    +  promoter       URA3 promoter (fragment): S. cerevisiae URA3
   1176..1979    +  CDS            URA3: orotidine-5'-phosphate decarboxylase, required for uracil biosynthesis; S. cerevisiae URA3; yeast auxotrophic marker, counterselectable with 5-fluoroorotic acid (5-FOA)
   2062..3044    -  rep_origin     2μ ori: yeast 2μ plasmid origin of replication
   3122..3151    +  terminator     T3Te terminator: phage T3 early transcription terminator
   3173..3760    +  rep_origin     ori: high-copy-number ColE1/pMB1/pBR322/pUC origin of replication
   3772..3799    -  terminator     T7Te terminator: phage T7 early transcription terminator
   3823..4014    -  CDS            rop: Rop protein, which maintains plasmids at low copy number; rop
   4015..4875    -  CDS            AmpR: β-lactamase; bla; confers resistance to ampicillin, carbenicillin, and related antibiotics
   4876..4978    -  promoter       cat promoter: promoter of the E. coli cat gene encoding chloramphenicol acetyltransferase
   4979..5010    -  terminator     tonB terminator: bidirectional E. coli tonB-P14 transcription terminator
>Addgene plasmid #145487 | pGBW-m4046455 | addgene full sequence | sequence record 310875 | Addgene NGS Result
CGGATTAGAAGCCGCCGAGCGGGCGACAGCCCTCCGACGGAAGACTCTCCTCCGTGCGTCCTCGTCTTCA
CCGGTCGCGTTCCTGAAACGCAGATGTGCCTCGCGCCGCACTGCTCCGAACAATAAAGATTCTACAATAC
TAGCTTTTATGGTTATGAAGAGGAAAAATTGGCAGTAACCTGGCCCCACAAACCTTCAAATTAACGAATC
AAATTAACAACCATAGGATGATAATGCGATTAGTTTTTTAGCCTTATTTCTGGGGTAATTAATCAGCGAA
GCGATGATTTTTGATCTATTAACAGATATATAAATGGAAAAGCTGCATAACCACTTTAACTAATACTTTC
AACATTTTCAGTTTGTATTACTTCTTATTCAAATGTCATAAAAGTATCAACAAAAAATTGTTAATATACC
TCTATACTTTAACGTCAAGGAGAAAAAACTATAATGTATTCTTTTGTTAGCGAGGAAACGGGAACTCTTA
TAGTAAACTCGGTGCTATTATTCCTGGCTTTCGTCGTTTTTCTCTTGGTTACCTTAGCAATTTTGACTGC
CTTGAGGTTGTGTGCGTACTGCTGTAATATCGTCAACGTTTCATTGGTCAAGCCTTCTTTCTACGTTTAC
TCCAGAGTCAAAAATTTGAACTCCTCTCGCGTCCCAGATTTATTGGTTCTCGTGCCGAGAGGTTCTGATT
ATAAAGATCATGATGGTGATTATAAAGATCATGATATTGATTATAAAGATGATGATGATAAATAAACAGG
CCCCTTTTCCTTTGTCGATATCATGTAATTAGTTATGTCACGCTTACATTCACGCCCTCCTCCCACATCC
GCTCTAACCGAAAAGGAAGGAGTTAGACAACCTGAAGTCTAGGTCCCTATTTATTTTTTTTAATAGTTAT
GTTAGTATTAAGAACGTTATTTATATTTCAAATTTTTCTTTTTTTTCTGTACAAAGCGGCCGCCGAACCA
CTAGTGCACTGCAGTACACGGTTTCCTTGAAATTTTTTTGATTCGGTAATCTCCGAACAGAAGGAAGAAC
GAAGGAAGGAGCACAGACTTAGATTGGTATATATACGCATATGTAGTGTTGAAGAAACATGAAATTGCCC
AGTATTCTTAACCCAACTGCACAGAACAAAAACGTGCAGGAAACGAAGATAAATCATGTCGAAAGCTACA
TATAAGGAACGTGCTGCTACTCATCCTAGTCCTGTTGCTGCCAAGCTATTTAATATCATGCACGAAAAGC
AAACAAACTTGTGTGCTTCATTGGATGTTCGTACCACCAAGGAATTACTGGAGTTAGTTGAAGCATTAGG
TCCCAAAATTTGTTTACTAAAAACACATGTGGATATCTTGACTGATTTTTCCATGGAGGGCACAGTTAAG
CCGCTAAAGGCATTATCCGCCAAGTACAATTTTTTACTCTTCGAGGACAGAAAATTTGCTGACATTGGTA
ATACAGTCAAATTGCAGTACTCTGCGGGTGTATACAGAATAGCAGAATGGGCAGACATTACGAATGCACA
CGGTGTGGTGGGCCCAGGTATTGTTAGCGGTTTGAAGCAGGCGGCAGAAGAAGTAACAAAGGAACCTAGA
GGCCTTTTGATGTTAGCAGAATTGTCATGCAAGGGCTCCCTATCTACTGGAGAATATACTAAGGGTACTG
TTGACATTGCGAAGAGCGACAAAGATTTTGTTATCGGCTTTATTGCTCAAAGAGACATGGGTGGAAGAGA
TGAAGGTTACGATTGGTTGATTATGACACCCGGTGTGGGTTTAGATGACAAGGGAGATGCATTGGGTCAA
CAGTATAGAACCGTGGATGATGTGGTTTCTACAGGATCTGACATTATTATTGTTGGAAGAGGACTATTTG
CAAAGGGAAGGGATGCTAAGGTAGAGGGTGAACGTTACAGAAAAGCAGGCTGGGAAGCATATTTGAGAAG
ATGCGGCCAGCAAAACTAAAAAACTGTATTATAAGTAAATGCATGTATACTAAACTCACAAATTAGAGCT
TCAATTTAATTATATCAGTTATTACCCGAGTAACGAAGCATCTGTGCTTCATTTTGTAGAACAAAAATGC
AACGCGAGAGCGCTAATTTTTCAAACAAAGAATCTGAGCTGCATTTTTACAGAACAGAAATGCAACGCGA
AAGCGCTATTTTACCAACGAAGAATCTGTGCTTCATTTTTGTAAAACAAAAATGCAACGCGAGAGCGCTA
ATTTTTCAAACAAAGAATCTGAGCTGCATTTTTACAGAACAGAAATGCAACGCGAGAGCGCTATTTTACC
AACAAAGAATCTATACTTCTTTTTTGTTCTACAAAAATGCATCCCGAGAGCGCTATTTTTCTAACAAAGC
ATCTTAGATTACTTTTTTTCTCCTTTGTGCGCTCTATAATGCAGTCTCTTGATAACTTTTTGCACTGTAG
GTCCGTTAAGGTTAGAAGAAGGCTACTTTGGTGTCTATTTTCTCTTCCATAAAAAAAGCCTGACTCCACT
TCCCGCGTTTACTGATTACTAGCGAAGCTGCGGGTGCATTTTTTCAAGATAAAGGCATCCCCGATTATAT
TCTATACCGATGTGGATTGCGCATACTTTGTGAACAGAAAGTGATAGCGTTGATGATTCTTCATTGGTCA
GAAAATTATGAACGGTTTCTTCTATTTTGTCTCTATATACTACGTATAGGAAATGTTTACATTTTCGTAT
TGTTTTCGATTCACTCTATGAATAGTTCTTACTACAATTTTTTTGTCTAAAGAGTAATACTAGAGATAAA
CATAAAAAATGTAGAGGTCGAGTTTAGATGCAAGTTCAAGGAGCGAAAGGTGGATGGGTAGGTTATATAG
GGATATAGCACAGAGATATATAGCAAAGAGATACTTTTGAGCAATGTTTGTGGAAGCGGTATTCGCAATA
TTTTAGTAGCTCGTTACAGTCCGGTGCGTTTTTGGTTTTTTGAAAGTGCGTCATCAGAGCGCTTTTGGTT
TTCAAAAGCGCTCTGAAGTTCCTATACTTTCTAGCTAGAGAATAGGAACTTCCCGAGCGGCCGCGTGTTA
CAAGCTTGACTCCAGCGTAACTGGACTGCAATCAACTCACTGGCTCACCTTCACGGGTGGGCCTTTCTTC
GGTAGAAAATCAAAGGATCTTCTTGAGATCCTTTTTTTCTGCGCGTAATCTGCTGCTTGCAAACAAAAAA
ACCACCGCTACCAGCGGTGGTTTGTTTGCCGGATCAAGAGCTACCAACTCTTTTTCCGAGGTAACTGGCT
TCAGCAGAGCGCAGATACCAAATACTGTTCTTCTAGTGTAGCCGTAGTTAGGCCACCACTTCAAGAACTC
TGTAGCACCGCCTACATACCTCGCTCTGCTAATCCTGTTACCAGTGGCTGCTGCCAGTGGCGATAAGTCG
TGTCTTACCGGGTTGGACTCAAGACGATAGTTACCGGATAAGGCGCAGCGGTCGGGCTGAACGGGGGGTT
CGTGCACACAGCCCAGCTTGGAGCGAACGACCTACACCGAACTGAGATACCTACAGCGTGAGCTATGAGA
AAGCGCCACGCTTCCCGAAGGGAGAAAGGCGGACAGGTATCCGGTAAGCGGCAGGGTCGGAACAGGAGAG
CGCACGAGGGAGCTTCCAGGGGTAAACGCCTGGTATCTTTATAGTCCTGTCGGGTTTCGCCACCTCTGAC
TTGAGCATCGATTTTTGTGATGCTCGTCAGGGGGGCGGAGCCTATGGAAAAACGCCAGCAACGCAGAAAG
GCCCACCCGAAGGTGAGCCAGGTGATTACATTTGGGCCCTCATCAGAGGTTTTCACCGTCATCACCGAAA
CGCGCGAGGCAGCTGCGGTAAAGCTCATCAGCGTGGTCGTGAAGCGATTCACAGATGTCTGCCTGTTCAT
CCGCGTCCAGCTCGTTGAGTTTCTCCAGAAGCGTTAATGTCTGGCTTCTGATAAAGCGGGCCATGTTAAG
GGCGGTTTTTTCCTGTTTGGTCACTTACCAATGCTTAATCAGTGAGGCACCTATCTCAGCGATCTGTCTA
TTTCGTTCATCCATAGTTGCCTGACTCCCCGTCGTGTAGATAACTACGATGCGGGAGGGCTTACCATCTG
GCCCCAGTGCTGCAATGATACCGCGAGACCCACGCTCACCGGCTCCAGATTTATCAGCAATAAACCAGCC
AGCCGGGAGGGCCGAGCGCAGAAGTGATCCTGCAACTTTATCCGCCTCCATCCAGTCTATTAATTGTTGC
CGGGAAGCTAGAGTAAGTAGTTCGCCAGTTAATAGTTTGCGCAACGTTGTTGCCATTGCTACAGGCATCG
TGGTGTCACGCTCGTCGTTTGGTATGGCTTCATTCAGCTCCGGTTCCCAACGATCAAGGCGAGTTACATG
ATCCCCCATGTTGTGCAAAAAAGCGGTTAGCTCCTTCGGTCCTCCGATCGTTGCCAGAAGTAAGTTGGCC
GCAGTGTTATCACTCATGGTTATGGCAGCACTGCATAATTCTCTTACTGTCATGCCATCCGTGAGATGCT
TTTCTGTGACTGGTGAGTACTCAACCAAGTCATTCTGAGAATAGTGTATGCGGCGACCGAGTTGCTCTTG
CCCGGCGTCAATACGGGATAATACCGCGCCACATAGCAGAACTTTAAAAGTGCTCATCATTGGAAAACGT
TCTTCGGGGCGTAAACTCTCAAGGATCTTACCGCTGTTGAGATCCAGTTCGATGTAACCCACTCGTGCAC
CCAACTGATCTTCAGCATCTTTTACTTTCACCAGCGTTTCTGGGTGAGCAAAAACAGGAAGGCAAAATGC
CGCAAAAAAGGGAATAAGGGCGACACGGAAATGTTGAATACTCATTTTAGCTTCCTTAGCTCCTGAAAAT
CTCGATAACTCAAAAAATACGCCCGGTAGTGATCTTATTTCATTATGGTGAAAGTTGGAACCTCTTACGT
GCCGATCAAGTCAAAAGCCTCCGGTCGGAGGCTTTTGACTTTCTGCTATGGAGGTCAGGTATGATTTAAA
TGGTCAGTTAGAGCGGCCGCTTGCTATATTGAAGTA
